Addgene plasmid #176301: pcDNA3.1(+) mCherry
Purpose: Expresses mCherry mRNA from CMV promoter
Depositing lab: Jeremy Wilusz. Publication: CRISPR/Cas13 effectors have differing extents of off-target effects that limit their utility in eukaryotic cells. Ai Y, Liang D, Wilusz JE. Nucleic Acids Res. 2022 Mar 4. pii: 6542487. doi: 10.1093/nar/gkac159. PubMed 35244715.
Backbone
  Vector backbone: pcDNA3.1(+)
  Total vector size (bp): 6071
  Vector type: Mammalian Expression
  Selectable markers: Neomycin (select with G418)
Growth in bacteria
  Bacterial resistance: Ampicillin, 100 μg/mL
  Growth temperature: 37°C
  Growth strain: DH5alpha
  Copy number: High Copy
Gene/Insert
  Gene/Insert name: mCherry
  Promoter: CMV
  Cloning method: Restriction Enzyme; 5′ cloning site HindIII (not destroyed); 3′ cloning site ApaI (not destroyed)
  Sequencing primers: 5′ CGCAAATGGGCGGTAGGCGTG
Terms and licenses: Academic/Nonprofit Terms; Industry Terms: Not Available to Industry
How to cite: pcDNA3.1(+) mCherry was a gift from Jeremy Wilusz (Addgene plasmid # 176301 ; http://n2t.net/addgene:176301 ; RRID:Addgene_176301)
