[The description below was written by a language model from this plasmid's Addgene catalogue record and pLannotate feature annotations shown in this document.]
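Description:
pcDNA3.1(+) mCherry is a mammalian expression plasmid of about 6.1 kb built on the pcDNA3.1(+) backbone, carrying the coding sequence for the monomeric red fluorescent protein mCherry inserted between the HindIII and ApaI sites of the polylinker, both of which are retained. Transcription is driven by the human cytomegalovirus immediate early enhancer and promoter and terminated by the bovine growth hormone polyadenylation signal, giving strong constitutive production of mCherry mRNA and protein in transfected cells. A T7 promoter lies between the CMV promoter and the insert, which in principle allows in vitro transcription of the same sequence.

For propagation in E. coli the plasmid has a high-copy ColE1/pUC-type origin and a β-lactamase gene under its own promoter for ampicillin selection, and an f1 origin permits single-stranded DNA production. A second mammalian cassette, consisting of the SV40 enhancer/early promoter, the neomycin phosphotransferase gene and the SV40 poly(A) signal, allows G418 selection of stably transfected cells. The automated annotation also reports several short fragments (bom, a truncated HIV-1 LTR segment, a partial SV40 promoter, ble, lacI and lac promoter/operator elements); these appear to be backbone remnants or partial sequence matches rather than functional parts of the design.

The stated purpose is simply to express mCherry mRNA from the CMV promoter. The associated publication concerns off-target effects of CRISPR/Cas13 effectors in eukaryotic cells, which suggests use as a reporter transcript in such experiments, although the record does not specify its exact role.
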