Features (pLannotate 1.2.2; 20 found; start..end, strand, type, name):
     10..62      -  misc_feature   bom (fragment): basis of mobility region from pBR322
    217..596     +  enhancer       CMV enhancer: human cytomegalovirus immediate early enhancer
    597..800     +  promoter       CMV promoter: human cytomegalovirus (CMV) immediate early promoter
    796..829     +  LTR            5' LTR (truncated) (fragment): truncated 5' long terminal repeat (LTR) from HIV-1
    845..863     +  promoter       T7 promoter: promoter for bacteriophage T7 RNA polymerase
    905..1612    +  CDS            mCherry: mCherry is a basic (constitutively fluorescent) red fluorescent protein published in 2004, derived from Discosoma sp.. It is reported to be a very rapidly-maturing monomer with low acid sensitivity.
   1653..1877    +  polyA_signal   bGH poly(A) signal: bovine growth hormone polyadenylation signal
   1881..1902    +  promoter       SV40 promoter (fragment): SV40 enhancer and early promoter
   1923..2351    +  rep_origin     f1 ori (sequence partly withheld): f1 bacteriophage origin of replication; arrow indicates direction of (+) strand synthesis
   2365..2694    +  promoter       SV40 promoter: SV40 enhancer and early promoter
   2761..3552    +  CDS            neo: KKA2_KLEPN - Also known as kan, nptII. Experimental evidence at protein level: Swiss-Prot protein existence level 1. Resistance to kanamycin, neomycin, paromomycin, ribostamycin, butirosin and gentamicin B. From Klebsiella pneumoniae.
   3576..3734    +  CDS            ble (fragment): BLE_KLEPN - Experimental evidence at protein level: Swiss-Prot protein existence level 1. Binding protein with a strong affinity to the bleomycin family of antibiotics. Binds to CL990; an antimitotic-antibiotic compound. From Klebsiella pneumoniae.
   3729..3850    +  polyA_signal   SV40 poly(A) signal: SV40 polyadenylation signal
   3923..3939    -  protein_bind   lac operator: The lac repressor binds to the lac operator to inhibit transcription in E. coli. This inhibition can be relieved by adding lactose or isopropyl-β-D-thiogalactopyranoside (IPTG). lac repressor encoded by lacI
   3947..3977    -  promoter       lac promoter: promoter for the E. coli lac operon
   3992..4013    -  protein_bind   CAP binding site: CAP binding activates transcription in the presence of cAMP. E. coli catabolite activator protein
   4026..4118    -  CDS            lacI (fragment): lac repressor; lacI; The lac repressor binds to the lac operator to inhibit transcription in E. coli. This inhibition can be relieved by adding lactose or isopropyl-β-D-thiogalactopyranoside (IPTG).
   4301..4889    -  rep_origin     ori: high-copy-number ColE1/pMB1/pBR322/pUC origin of replication
   5060..5920    -  CDS            AmpR: β-lactamase; bla; confers resistance to ampicillin, carbenicillin, and related antibiotics
   5921..6025    -  promoter       AmpR promoter: bla
>Addgene plasmid #176301 | pcDNA3.1(+) mCherry | addgene full sequence | sequence record 349454 | Addgene NGS Result
CCGATCCCCTATGGTGCACTCTCAGTACAATCTGCTCTGATGCCGCATAGTTAAGCCAGTATCTGCTCCC
TGCTTGTGTGTTGGAGGTCGCTGAGTAGTGCGCGAGCAAAATTTAAGCTACAACAAGGCAAGGCTTGACC
GACAATTGCATGAAGAATCTGCTTAGGGTTAGGCGTTTTGCGCTGCTTCGCGATGTACGGGCCAGATATA
CGCGTTGACATTGATTATTGACTAGTTATTAATAGTAATCAATTACGGGGTCATTAGTTCATAGCCCATA
TATGGAGTTCCGCGTTACATAACTTACGGTAAATGGCCCGCCTGGCTGACCGCCCAACGACCCCCGCCCA
TTGACGTCAATAATGACGTATGTTCCCATAGTAACGCCAATAGGGACTTTCCATTGACGTCAATGGGTGG
AGTATTTACGGTAAACTGCCCACTTGGCAGTACATCAAGTGTATCATATGCCAAGTACGCCCCCTATTGA
CGTCAATGACGGTAAATGGCCCGCCTGGCATTATGCCCAGTACATGACCTTATGGGACTTTCCTACTTGG
CAGTACATCTACGTATTAGTCATCGCTATTACCATGGTGATGCGGTTTTGGCAGTACATCAATGGGCGTG
GATAGCGGTTTGACTCACGGGGATTTCCAAGTCTCCACCCCATTGACGTCAATGGGAGTTTGTTTTGGCA
CCAAAATCAACGGGACTTTCCAAAATGTCGTAACAACTCCGCCCCATTGACGCAAATGGGCGGTAGGCGT
GTACGGTGGGAGGTCTATATAAGCAGAGCTCTCTGGCTAACTAGAGAACCCACTGCTTACTGGCTTATCG
AAATTAATACGACTCACTATAGGGAGACCCAAGCTGGCTAGCGTTTAAACTTAAGCTTGCCACCATGGTG
AGCAAGGGCGAGGAGGATAACATGGCCATCATCAAGGAGTTCATGCGCTTCAAGGTGCACATGGAGGGCT
CCGTGAACGGCCACGAGTTCGAGATCGAGGGCGAGGGCGAGGGCCGCCCCTACGAGGGCACCCAGACCGC
CAAGCTGAAGGTGACCAAGGGTGGCCCCCTGCCCTTCGCCTGGGACATCCTGTCCCCTCAGTTCATGTAC
GGCTCCAAGGCCTACGTGAAGCACCCCGCCGACATCCCCGACTACTTGAAGCTGTCCTTCCCCGAGGGCT
TCAAGTGGGAGCGCGTGATGAACTTCGAGGACGGCGGCGTGGTGACCGTGACCCAGGACTCCTCCCTGCA
GGACGGCGAGTTCATCTACAAGGTGAAGCTGCGCGGCACCAACTTCCCCTCCGACGGCCCCGTAATGCAG
AAGAAGACCATGGGCTGGGAGGCCTCCTCCGAGCGGATGTACCCCGAGGACGGCGCCCTGAAGGGCGAGA
TCAAGCAGAGGCTGAAGCTGAAGGACGGCGGCCACTACGACGCTGAGGTCAAGACCACCTACAAGGCCAA
GAAGCCCGTGCAGCTGCCCGGCGCCTACAACGTCAACATCAAGTTGGACATCACCTCCCACAACGAGGAC
TACACCATCGTGGAACAGTACGAACGCGCCGAGGGCCGCCACTCCACCGGCGGCATGGACGAGCTGTACA
AGTGATCTAGAGGGCCCGTTTAAACCCGCTGATCAGCCTCGACTGTGCCTTCTAGTTGCCAGCCATCTGT
TGTTTGCCCCTCCCCCGTGCCTTCCTTGACCCTGGAAGGTGCCACTCCCACTGTCCTTTCCTAATAAAAT
GAGGAAATTGCATCGCATTGTCTGAGTAGGTGTCATTCTATTCTGGGGGGTGGGGTGGGGCAGGACAGCA
AGGGGGAGGATTGGGAAGACAATAGCAGGCATGCTGGGGATGCGGTGGGCTCTATGGCTTCTGAGGCGGA
AAGAACCAGCTGGGGCTCTAGGGGGTATCCCC
[124 nt withheld, positions 1923-2046]
C
[91 nt withheld, positions 2048-2138]
A
[49 nt withheld, positions 2140-2188]
CCTTTGACGTTGGAGTCCACGTTCTTT
[37 nt withheld, positions 2216-2252]
ACCCTATCTCGGTCTATTCTTTTGATTTATAAGGGATTTTGCCGATTTCGGCCTATTGGTTAAAAAATGA
GCTGATTTAACAAAAATTTAACGCGAATTAATTCTGTGGAATGTGTGTCAGTTAGGGTGTGGAAAGTCCC
CAGGCTCCCCAGCAGGCAGAAGTATGCAAAGCATGCATCTCAATTAGTCAGCAACCAGGTGTGGAAAGTC
CCCAGGCTCCCCAGCAGGCAGAAGTATGCAAAGCATGCATCTCAATTAGTCAGCAACCATAGTCCCGCCC
CTAACTCCGCCCATCCCGCCCCTAACTCCGCCCAGTTCCGCCCATTCTCCGCCCCATGGCTGACTAATTT
TTTTTATTTATGCAGAGGCCGAGGCCGCCTCTGCCTCTGAGCTATTCCAGAAGTAGTGAGGAGGCTTTTT
TGGAGGCCTAGGCTTTTGCAAAAAGCTCCCGGGAGCTTGTATATCCATTTTCGGATCTGATCAAGAGACA
GGATGAGGATCGTTTCGCATGATTGAACAAGATGGATTGCACGCAGGTTCTCCGGCCGCTTGGGTGGAGA
GGCTATTCGGCTATGACTGGGCACAACAGACAATCGGCTGCTCTGATGCCGCCGTGTTCCGGCTGTCAGC
GCAGGGGCGCCCGGTTCTTTTTGTCAAGACCGACCTGTCCGGTGCCCTGAATGAACTGCAGGACGAGGCA
GCGCGGCTATCGTGGCTGGCCACGACGGGCGTTCCTTGCGCAGCTGTGCTCGACGTTGTCACTGAAGCGG
GAAGGGACTGGCTGCTATTGGGCGAAGTGCCGGGGCAGGATCTCCTGTCATCTCACCTTGCTCCTGCCGA
GAAAGTATCCATCATGGCTGATGCAATGCGGCGGCTGCATACGCTTGATCCGGCTACCTGCCCATTCGAC
CACCAAGCGAAACATCGCATCGAGCGAGCACGTACTCGGATGGAAGCCGGTCTTGTCGATCAGGATGATC
TGGACGAAGAGCATCAGGGGCTCGCGCCAGCCGAACTGTTCGCCAGGCTCAAGGCGCGCATGCCCGACGG
CGAGGATCTCGTCGTGACCCATGGCGATGCCTGCTTGCCGAATATCATGGTGGAAAATGGCCGCTTTTCT
GGATTCATCGACTGTGGCCGGCTGGGTGTGGCGGACCGCTATCAGGACATAGCGTTGGCTACCCGTGATA
TTGCTGAAGAGCTTGGCGGCGAATGGGCTGACCGCTTCCTCGTGCTTTACGGTATCGCCGCTCCCGATTC
GCAGCGCATCGCCTTCTATCGCCTTCTTGACGAGTTCTTCTGAGCGGGACTCTGGGGTTCGAAATGACCG
ACCAAGCGACGCCCAACCTGCCATCACGAGATTTCGATTCCACCGCCGCCTTCTATGAAAGGTTGGGCTT
CGGAATCGTTTTCCGGGACGCCGGCTGGATGATCCTCCAGCGCGGGGATCTCATGCTGGAGTTCTTCGCC
CACCCCAACTTGTTTATTGCAGCTTATAATGGTTACAAATAAAGCAATAGCATCACAAATTTCACAAATA
AAGCATTTTTTTCACTGCATTCTAGTTGTGGTTTGTCCAAACTCATCAATGTATCTTATCATGTCTGTAT
ACCGTCGACCTCTAGCTAGAGCTTGGCGTAATCATGGTCATAGCTGTTTCCTGTGTGAAATTGTTATCCG
CTCACAATTCCACACAACATACGAGCCGGAAGCATAAAGTGTAAAGCCTGGGGTGCCTAATGAGTGAGCT
AACTCACATTAATTGCGTTGCGCTCACTGCCCGCTTTCCAGTCGGGAAACCTGTCGTGCCAGCTGCATTA
ATGAATCGGCCAACGCGCGGGGAGAGGCGGTTTGCGTATTGGGCGCTCTTCCGCTTCCTCGCTCACTGAC
TCGCTGCGCTCGGTCGTTCGGCTGCGGCGAGCGGTATCAGCTCACTCAAAGGCGGTAATACGGTTATCCA
CAGAATCAGGGGATAACGCAGGAAAGAACATGTGAGCAAAAGGCCAGCAAAAGGCCAGGAACCGTAAAAA
GGCCGCGTTGCTGGCGTTTTTCCATAGGCTCCGCCCCCCTGACGAGCATCACAAAAATCGACGCTCAAGT
CAGAGGTGGCGAAACCCGACAGGACTATAAAGATACCAGGCGTTTCCCCCTGGAAGCTCCCTCGTGCGCT
CTCCTGTTCCGACCCTGCCGCTTACCGGATACCTGTCCGCCTTTCTCCCTTCGGGAAGCGTGGCGCTTTC
TCATAGCTCACGCTGTAGGTATCTCAGTTCGGTGTAGGTCGTTCGCTCCAAGCTGGGCTGTGTGCACGAA
CCCCCCGTTCAGCCCGACCGCTGCGCCTTATCCGGTAACTATCGTCTTGAGTCCAACCCGGTAAGACACG
ACTTATCGCCACTGGCAGCAGCCACTGGTAACAGGATTAGCAGAGCGAGGTATGTAGGCGGTGCTACAGA
GTTCTTGAAGTGGTGGCCTAACTACGGCTACACTAGAAGAACAGTATTTGGTATCTGCGCTCTGCTGAAG
CCAGTTACCTTCGGAAAAAGAGTTGGTAGCTCTTGATCCGGCAAACAAACCACCGCTGGTAGCGGTGGTT
TTTTTGTTTGCAAGCAGCAGATTACGCGCAGAAAAAAAGGATCTCAAGAAGATCCTTTGATCTTTTCTAC
GGGGTCTGACGCTCAGTGGAACGAAAACTCACGTTAAGGGATTTTGGTCATGAGATTATCAAAAAGGATC
TTCACCTAGATCCTTTTAAATTAAAAATGAAGTTTTAAATCAATCTAAAGTATATATGAGTAAACTTGGT
CTGACAGTTACCAATGCTTAATCAGTGAGGCACCTATCTCAGCGATCTGTCTATTTCGTTCATCCATAGT
TGCCTGACTCCCCGTCGTGTAGATAACTACGATACGGGAGGGCTTACCATCTGGCCCCAGTGCTGCAATG
ATACCGCGAGACCCACGCTCACCGGCTCCAGATTTATCAGCAATAAACCAGCCAGCCGGAAGGGCCGAGC
GCAGAAGTGGTCCTGCAACTTTATCCGCCTCCATCCAGTCTATTAATTGTTGCCGGGAAGCTAGAGTAAG
TAGTTCGCCAGTTAATAGTTTGCGCAACGTTGTTGCCATTGCTACAGGCATCGTGGTGTCACGCTCGTCG
TTTGGTATGGCTTCATTCAGCTCCGGTTCCCAACGATCAAGGCGAGTTACATGATCCCCCATGTTGTGCA
AAAAAGCGGTTAGCTCCTTCGGTCCTCCGATCGTTGTCAGAAGTAAGTTGGCCGCAGTGTTATCACTCAT
GGTTATGGCAGCACTGCATAATTCTCTTACTGTCATGCCATCCGTAAGATGCTTTTCTGTGACTGGTGAG
TACTCAACCAAGTCATTCTGAGAATAGTGTATGCGGCGACCGAGTTGCTCTTGCCCGGCGTCAATACGGG
ATAATACCGCGCCACATAGCAGAACTTTAAAAGTGCTCATCATTGGAAAACGTTCTTCGGGGCGAAAACT
CTCAAGGATCTTACCGCTGTTGAGATCCAGTTCGATGTAACCCACTCGTGCACCCAACTGATCTTCAGCA
TCTTTTACTTTCACCAGCGTTTCTGGGTGAGCAAAAACAGGAAGGCAAAATGCCGCAAAAAAGGGAATAA
GGGCGACACGGAAATGTTGAATACTCATACTCTTCCTTTTTCAATATTATTGAAGCATTTATCAGGGTTA
TTGTCTCATGAGCGGATACATATTTGAATGTATTTAGAAAAATAAACAAATAGGGGTTCCGCGCACATTT
CCCCGAAAAGTGCCACCTGACGTCGACGGATCGGGAGATCTC
